Addgene plasmid #213189: BDKBR1-DuET
Purpose: The DuET construct encodes the named human GPCR engineered with a cleaved hemagglutinin signal peptide, a 5' FLAG and a 3' 1D4 epitope tag optimized for expression in mammalian cells and proteomics studies.
Depositing lab: Thomas Sakmar. Depositing organization: Rockefeller University. Publication: Multiplexed selectivity screening of anti-GPCR antibodies. Dahl L, Kotliar IB, Bendes A, Dodig-Crnkovic T, Fromm S, Elofsson A, Uhlen M, Sakmar TP, Schwenk JM. Sci Adv. 2023 May 3;9(18):eadf9297. doi: 10.1126/sciadv.adf9297. Epub 2023 May 3. PubMed 37134173.
Backbone
  Vector backbone: pcDNA 3.1 (+)
  Vector type: Mammalian Expression
Growth in bacteria
  Bacterial resistance: Ampicillin, 100 μg/mL
  Growth temperature: 37°C
  Growth strain: DH5alpha
  Copy number: High Copy
Gene/Insert
  Gene/Insert name: BDKBR1 (alt names: Bradykinin receptor B1; B1BKR, BKR1, bradyb1)
  Species: H. sapiens (human)
  Entrez Gene: BDKRB1 (a.k.a. B1BKR, B1R, BKB1R, BKR1, BRADYB1)
  Promoter: CMV, T7
  Tag / fusion protein: FLAG (N terminal on insert); 1D4 (C terminal on insert)
  Cloning method: Gibson Cloning
Terms and licenses: Academic/Nonprofit Terms; Industry Terms: Not Available to Industry
Depositor comments: Class: A, Family: Bradykinin. Ensembl ID: ENSG00000100739, Uniprot ID: P46663
How to cite: BDKBR1-DuET was a gift from Thomas Sakmar (Addgene plasmid # 213189 ; http://n2t.net/addgene:213189 ; RRID:Addgene_213189)
