[The description below was written by a language model from this plasmid's Addgene catalogue record and pLannotate feature annotations shown in this document.]
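Description:
BDKBR1-DuET is a mammalian expression plasmid built on the pcDNA 3.1 (+) backbone that carries the human bradykinin receptor B1 (gene symbol BDKRB1), a class A GPCR of the bradykinin family. It is propagated in E. coli as a high-copy plasmid through a ColE1/pUC-type origin and selected with ampicillin via the β-lactamase gene. The backbone also contains an f1 origin and an SV40 early promoter driving a neomycin phosphotransferase cassette ending in an SV40 polyadenylation signal, which would allow G418-type selection of stably transfected mammalian cells. The automated annotation also picks up short fragments of ble, lacI and other lac elements, bom and an HIV-1 LTR. These appear to be backbone remnants or partial sequence matches rather than functional parts.

The receptor open reading frame sits downstream of the CMV immediate-early enhancer and promoter and is terminated by the bovine growth hormone polyadenylation signal. A T7 promoter between CMV and the coding sequence permits in vitro transcription. According to the catalogue entry, the "DuET" design adds a cleavable hemagglutinin signal peptide and a FLAG epitope at the N terminus and a 1D4 epitope at the C terminus. The feature table detects the FLAG sequence (annotated as a fragment of 3xFLAG, consistent with a single copy) just upstream of the receptor, but it does not separately annotate the signal peptide or the 1D4 tag. The insert was assembled by Gibson cloning. The dual tags allow capture and detection of the receptor from either end. The construct is intended for expression in mammalian cells and for proteomics applications, and the associated work concerns multiplexed selectivity screening of anti-GPCR antibodies.
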