Features (pLannotate 1.2.2; 21 found; start..end, strand, type, name):
     78..236     -  CDS            ble (fragment): BLE_KLEPN - Experimental evidence at protein level: Swiss-Prot protein existence level 1. Binding protein with a strong affinity to the bleomycin family of antibiotics. Binds to CL990; an antimitotic-antibiotic compound. From Klebsiella pneumoniae.
    260..1051    -  CDS            neo: KKA2_KLEPN - Also known as kan, nptII. Experimental evidence at protein level: Swiss-Prot protein existence level 1. Resistance to kanamycin, neomycin, paromomycin, ribostamycin, butirosin and gentamicin B. From Klebsiella pneumoniae.
   1118..1447    -  promoter       SV40 promoter: SV40 enhancer and early promoter
   1461..1889    -  rep_origin     f1 ori (sequence partly withheld): f1 bacteriophage origin of replication; arrow indicates direction of (+) strand synthesis
   1910..1931    -  promoter       SV40 promoter (fragment): SV40 enhancer and early promoter
   1935..2159    -  polyA_signal   bGH poly(A) signal: bovine growth hormone polyadenylation signal
   2290..3348    -  CDS            BDKRB1: BKRB1_HUMAN - Also known as BRADYB1. Experimental evidence at protein level: Swiss-Prot protein existence level 1. This is a receptor for bradykinin. Could be a factor in chronic pain and inflammation. From Homo sapiens (Human).
   3361..3381    -  CDS            3xFLAG (fragment): three tandem FLAG® epitope tags
   3474..3492    -  promoter       T7 promoter: promoter for bacteriophage T7 RNA polymerase
   3508..3541    -  LTR            5' LTR (truncated) (fragment): truncated 5' long terminal repeat (LTR) from HIV-1
   3537..3740    -  promoter       CMV promoter: human cytomegalovirus (CMV) immediate early promoter
   3741..4120    -  enhancer       CMV enhancer: human cytomegalovirus immediate early enhancer
   4275..4327    +  misc_feature   bom (fragment): basis of mobility region from pBR322
   4386..4490    +  promoter       AmpR promoter: bla
   4491..5351    +  CDS            AmpR: β-lactamase; bla; confers resistance to ampicillin, carbenicillin, and related antibiotics
   5522..6110    +  rep_origin     ori: high-copy-number ColE1/pMB1/pBR322/pUC origin of replication
   6293..6385    +  CDS            lacI (fragment): lac repressor; lacI; The lac repressor binds to the lac operator to inhibit transcription in E. coli. This inhibition can be relieved by adding lactose or isopropyl-β-D-thiogalactopyranoside (IPTG).
   6398..6419    +  protein_bind   CAP binding site: CAP binding activates transcription in the presence of cAMP. E. coli catabolite activator protein
   6434..6464    +  promoter       lac promoter: promoter for the E. coli lac operon
   6472..6488    +  protein_bind   lac operator: The lac repressor binds to the lac operator to inhibit transcription in E. coli. This inhibition can be relieved by adding lactose or isopropyl-β-D-thiogalactopyranoside (IPTG). lac repressor encoded by lacI
   6561..83      -  polyA_signal   SV40 poly(A) signal (across the origin): SV40 polyadenylation signal
>Addgene plasmid #213189 | BDKBR1-DuET | addgene full sequence | sequence record 430754 | Addgene NGS Result
TGCAGTGAAAAAAATGCTTTATTTGTGAAATTTGTGATGCTATTGCTTTATTTGTAACCATTATAAGCTG
CAATAAACAAGTTGGGGTGGGCGAAGAACTCCAGCATGAGATCCCCGCGCTGGAGGATCATCCAGCCGGC
GTCCCGGAAAACGATTCCGAAGCCCAACCTTTCATAGAAGGCGGCGGTGGAATCGAAATCTCGTGATGGC
AGGTTGGGCGTCGCTTGGTCGGTCATTTCGAACCCCAGAGTCCCGCTCAGAAGAACTCGTCAAGAAGGCG
ATAGAAGGCGATGCGCTGCGAATCGGGAGCGGCGATACCGTAAAGCACGAGGAAGCGGTCAGCCCATTCG
CCGCCAAGCTCTTCAGCAATATCACGGGTAGCCAACGCTATGTCCTGATAGCGGTCCGCCACACCCAGCC
GGCCACAGTCGATGAATCCAGAAAAGCGGCCATTTTCCACCATGATATTCGGCAAGCAGGCATCGCCATG
GGTCACGACGAGATCCTCGCCGTCGGGCATGCGCGCCTTGAGCCTGGCGAACAGTTCGGCTGGCGCGAGC
CCCTGATGCTCTTCGTCCAGATCATCCTGATCGACAAGACCGGCTTCCATCCGAGTACGTGCTCGCTCGA
TGCGATGTTTCGCTTGGTGGTCGAATGGGCAGGTAGCCGGATCAAGCGTATGCAGCCGCCGCATTGCATC
AGCCATGATGGATACTTTCTCGGCAGGAGCAAGGTGAGATGACAGGAGATCCTGCCCCGGCACTTCGCCC
AATAGCAGCCAGTCCCTTCCCGCTTCAGTGACAACGTCGAGCACAGCTGCGCAAGGAACGCCCGTCGTGG
CCAGCCACGATAGCCGCGCTGCCTCGTCCTGCAGTTCATTCAGGGCACCGGACAGGTCGGTCTTGACAAA
AAGAACCGGGCGCCCCTGCGCTGACAGCCGGAACACGGCGGCATCAGAGCAGCCGATTGTCTGTTGTGCC
CAGTCATAGCCGAATAGCCTCTCCACCCAAGCGGCCGGAGAACCTGCGTGCAATCCATCTTGTTCAATCA
TGCGAAACGATCCTCATCCTGTCTCTTGATCAGATCCGAAAATGGATATACAAGCTCCCGGGAGCTTTTT
GCAAAAGCCTAGGCCTCCAAAAAAGCCTCCTCACTACTTCTGGAATAGCTCAGAGGCAGAGGCGGCCTCG
GCCTCTGCATAAATAAAAAAAATTAGTCAGCCATGGGGCGGAGAATGGGCGGAACTGGGCGGAGTTAGGG
GCGGGATGGGCGGAGTTAGGGGCGGGACTATGGTTGCTGACTAATTGAGATGCATGCTTTGCATACTTCT
GCCTGCTGGGGAGCCTGGGGACTTTCCACACCTGGTTGCTGACTAATTGAGATGCATGCTTTGCATACTT
CTGCCTGCTGGGGAGCCTGGGGACTTTCCACACCCTAACTGACACACATTCCACAGAATTAATTCGCGTT
AAATTTTTGTTAAATCAGCTCATTTTTTAACCAATAGGCCGAAATCGGCAAAATCCCTTATAAATCAAAA
GAATAGACCGAGATAGGGT
[37 nt withheld, positions 1560-1596]
AAAGAACGTGGACTCCAACGTCAAAGG
[49 nt withheld, positions 1624-1672]
T
[91 nt withheld, positions 1674-1764]
G
[124 nt withheld, positions 1766-1889]
GGGGATACCCCCTAGAGCCCCAGCTGGTTCTTTCCGCCTCAGAAGCCATAGAGCCCACCGCATCCCCAGC
ATGCCTGCTATTGTCTTCCCAATCCTCCCCCTTGCTGTCCTGCCCCACCCCACCCCCCAGAATAGAATGA
CACCTACTCAGACAATGCGATGCAATTTCCTCATTTTATTAGGAAAGGACAGTGGGAGTGGCACCTTCCA
GGGTCAAGGAAGGCACGGGGGAGGGGCAAACAACAGATGGCTGGCAACTAGAAGGCACAGTCGAGGCTGA
TCAGCGGGTTTAAACGGGCCCTCTAGACTCGAGTTAGGCAGGGGCCACCTGAGAAGTCTCGGTCTTAGAC
ACGGTGGTGCTGGCCTCATCGAATTCACCGGTGCGTCCACCGGTATCGATGTTCCTCCAGAACAACTGAA
AAATCTCCTTTCGATGACTAGAGGAAATGGGGGCAAGGCTCTTCGGTGTGCATTGCTTGTACAGCTCCCA
GACCTTGGTCCGAAACAGTCGCCCCACAAAGACATAAATAACGGGATTCAGTGAGGAGTTAGTGAAGGCG
AAAAAATTAGCCAACTGGAGTCCCAGGTCAATGAAGTCTTCCCAGAAACACCCTCGCACGGCCTGCACTT
GAAACAGGAACTCCAGAAAGGCGAAGAAATGGTAGGGAGCCCAACATACAAGGAAAGCCACCACAAGGGT
CAGAATGAGAGCTGTGGTTTTGCTATCTTTTCTCCCGCCACAGCGTGTGCGGCTCACCTCTTCCCTCGTG
CGCAGTGACGCAAGGATGTGATAGTTGAAGAATACAATCGCCGCCAGGGGCAGGAGAAAGCCCAGAATAT
TGAGTTCCACAATCCTTGCAAAATGCCAGGCCTCGTGAGGCAACAGCAGGATGCAGGCCGTTATGTTGAG
GTCGGGCACGGCTTGAATTGAGCGAAGCAAAAAGGTTGGAATGCTGAGCAAACCCCCGACCACCCAGATC
AGAACGCATGTCACCCGTGCCTGCCGGCGCCTCTGCTGCCTCCGAGAGGCCATAGGGTGAACCAGAACTC
TATACCTGTCTTGACTGATAGCCACTACCAAAAAGATGCTAATGAACAGATTCGCCTTGATGACTCCGTT
GATCACTCTGCAGAGGAGGGCTCCGAACGGCCAATTAAACTGGTTCCATATGTTTTCAGCCCAGAATGGC
AGGCCCAACACAAAGACCAGGTCAGAAGCAGCGAGGTTGGCCAAGTAAATTTCTGCGACGTTAAGCTGTC
GGCGGGGCAGCAAAAATACGAGGAGTACGAAGAGGTTTCCGAGCAGGCCAAAAAAGCAGATTGAGATGAT
AAATGTCGGCAAAACTCTATGCAGCAAATCCCACGCCTCTGGGGCATTGTCGCAGGCAGTAGCGTTTTGC
GGGAACAGCTGAGATTGGTTGGAAGACTGCAGCTCCAAAGGGGGCCAGGAGCTGGCCATATCGATGCTGG
CGTCATCATCGTCCTTGTAGTCGGCGAATACCAGGCAGAAGATGTAGCTCAGGGCGATGATCGTCTTCAT
GGTGGCGCTAAGCTTAAGTTTAAACGCTAGCCAGCTTGGGTCTCCCTATAGTGAGTCGTATTAATTTCGA
TAAGCCAGTAAGCAGTGGGTTCTCTAGTTAGCCAGAGAGCTCTGCTTATATAGACCTCCCACCGTACACG
CCTACCGCCCATTTGCGTCAATGGGGCGGAGTTGTTACGACATTTTGGAAAGTCCCGTTGATTTTGGTGC
CAAAACAAACTCCCATTGACGTCAATGGGGTGGAGACTTGGAAATCCCCGTGAGTCAAACCGCTATCCAC
GCCCATTGATGTACTGCCAAAACCGCATCACCATGGTAATAGCGATGACTAATACGTAGATGTACTGCCA
AGTAGGAAAGTCCCATAAGGTCATGTACTGGGCATAATGCCAGGCGGGCCATTTACCGTCATTGACGTCA
ATAGGGGGCGTACTTGGCATATGATACACTTGATGTACTGCCAAGTGGGCAGTTTACCGTAAATACTCCA
CCCATTGACGTCAATGGAAAGTCCCTATTGGCGTTACTATGGGAACATACGTCATTATTGACGTCAATGG
GCGGGGGTCGTTGGGCGGTCAGCCAGGCGGGCCATTTACCGTAAGTTATGTAACGCGGAACTCCATATAT
GGGCTATGAACTAATGACCCCGTAATTGATTACTATTAATAACTAGTCAATAATCAATGTCAACGCGTAT
ATCTGGCCCGTACATCGCGAAGCAGCGCAAAACGCCTAACCCTAAGCAGATTCTTCATGCAAATGTCGGT
CAAGCCTTGCCTTGTTGTAGCTTAAATTTTGCTCGCGCACTACTCAGCGACCTCCAACACACAAGCAGGG
AGCAGATACTGGCTTAACTATGCGGCATCAGAGCAGATTGTACTGAGAGTGCACCATAGGGGATCGGGAG
ATCTCCCGATCCGTCGACGTCAGGTGGCACTTTTCGGGGAAATGTGCGCGGAACCCCTATTTGTTTATTT
TTCTAAATACATTCAAATATGTATCCGCTCATGAGACAATAACCCTGATAAATGCTTCAATAATATTGAA
AAAGGAAGAGTATGAGTATTCAACATTTCCGTGTCGCCCTTATTCCCTTTTTTGCGGCATTTTGCCTTCC
TGTTTTTGCTCACCCAGAAACGCTGGTGAAAGTAAAAGATGCTGAAGATCAGTTGGGTGCACGAGTGGGT
TACATCGAACTGGATCTCAACAGCGGTAAGATCCTTGAGAGTTTTCGCCCCGAAGAACGTTTTCCAATGA
TGAGCACTTTTAAAGTTCTGCTATGTGGCGCGGTATTATCCCGTATTGACGCCGGGCAAGAGCAACTCGG
TCGCCGCATACACTATTCTCAGAATGACTTGGTTGAGTACTCACCAGTCACAGAAAAGCATCTTACGGAT
GGCATGACAGTAAGAGAATTATGCAGTGCTGCCATAACCATGAGTGATAACACTGCGGCCAACTTACTTC
TGACAACGATCGGAGGACCGAAGGAGCTAACCGCTTTTTTGCACAACATGGGGGATCATGTAACTCGCCT
TGATCGTTGGGAACCGGAGCTGAATGAAGCCATACCAAACGACGAGCGTGACACCACGATGCCTGTAGCA
ATGGCAACAACGTTGCGCAAACTATTAACTGGCGAACTACTTACTCTAGCTTCCCGGCAACAATTAATAG
ACTGGATGGAGGCGGATAAAGTTGCAGGACCACTTCTGCGCTCGGCCCTTCCGGCTGGCTGGTTTATTGC
TGATAAATCTGGAGCCGGTGAGCGTGGGTCTCGCGGTATCATTGCAGCACTGGGGCCAGATGGTAAGCCC
TCCCGTATCGTAGTTATCTACACGACGGGGAGTCAGGCAACTATGGATGAACGAAATAGACAGATCGCTG
AGATAGGTGCCTCACTGATTAAGCATTGGTAACTGTCAGACCAAGTTTACTCATATATACTTTAGATTGA
TTTAAAACTTCATTTTTAATTTAAAAGGATCTAGGTGAAGATCCTTTTTGATAATCTCATGACCAAAATC
CCTTAACGTGAGTTTTCGTTCCACTGAGCGTCAGACCCCGTAGAAAAGATCAAAGGATCTTCTTGAGATC
CTTTTTTTCTGCGCGTAATCTGCTGCTTGCAAACAAAAAAACCACCGCTACCAGCGGTGGTTTGTTTGCC
GGATCAAGAGCTACCAACTCTTTTTCCGAAGGTAACTGGCTTCAGCAGAGCGCAGATACCAAATACCGTT
CTTCTAGTGTAGCCGTAGTTAGGCCACCACTTCAAGAACTCTGTAGCACCGCCTACATACCTCGCTCTGC
TAATCCTGTTACCAGTGGCTGCTGCCAGTGGCGATAAGTCGTGTCTTACCGGGTTGGACTCAAGACGATA
GTTACCGGATAAGGCGCAGCGGTCGGGCTGAACGGGGGGTTCGTGCACACAGCCCAGCTTGGAGCGAACG
ACCTACACCGAACTGAGATACCTACAGCGTGAGCTATGAGAAAGCGCCACGCTTCCCGAAGGGAGAAAGG
CGGACAGGTATCCGGTAAGCGGCAGGGTCGGAACAGGAGAGCGCACGAGGGAGCTTCCAGGGGGAAACGC
CTGGTATCTTTATAGTCCTGTCGGGTTTCGCCACCTCTGACTTGAGCGTCGATTTTTGTGATGCTCGTCA
GGGGGGCGGAGCCTATGGAAAAACGCCAGCAACGCGGCCTTTTTACGGTTCCTGGCCTTTTGCTGGCCTT
TTGCTCACATGTTCTTTCCTGCGTTATCCCCTGATTCTGTGGATAACCGTATTACCGCCTTTGAGTGAGC
TGATACCGCTCGCCGCAGCCGAACGACCGAGCGCAGCGAGTCAGTGAGCGAGGAAGCGGAAGAGCGCCCA
ATACGCAAACCGCCTCTCCCCGCGCGTTGGCCGATTCATTAATGCAGCTGGCACGACAGGTTTCCCGACT
GGAAAGCGGGCAGTGAGCGCAACGCAATTAATGTGAGTTAGCTCACTCATTAGGCACCCCAGGCTTTACA
CTTTATGCTTCCGGCTCGTATGTTGTGTGGAATTGTGAGCGGATAACAATTTCACACAGGAAACAGCTAT
GACCATGATTACGCCAAGCTCTAGCTAGAGGTCGACGGTATACAGACATGATAAGATACATTGATGAGTT
TGGACAAACCACAACTAGAA
